Addgene plasmid #41022: pFA6a-kanMX-tetO-Pcyc1-3xFLAG
Depositing lab: Michael Nick Boddy. Depositing organization: Scripps California (The Scripps Research Institute). Publication: A new versatile system for rapid control of gene expression in the fission yeast Schizosaccharomyces pombe. Zilio N, Wehrkamp-Richter S, Boddy MN. Yeast. 2012 Aug 29. doi: 10.1002/yea.2920. PubMed 22968950.
Backbone
  Vector backbone: pFA6a
  Vector type: N-terminal tagging/promoter replacement
  Selectable markers: G418
Growth in bacteria
  Bacterial resistance: Ampicillin, 100 μg/mL
  Growth temperature: 37°C
  Growth strain: DH5alpha
  Copy number: Unknown
Gene/Insert
  Gene/Insert name: tetO7-Pcyc1-3xFLAG
Terms and licenses: Academic/Nonprofit Terms; Industry Terms: Not Available to Industry
How to cite: pFA6a-kanMX-tetO-Pcyc1-3xFLAG was a gift from Michael Nick Boddy (Addgene plasmid # 41022 ; http://n2t.net/addgene:41022 ; RRID:Addgene_41022)
