[The description below was written by a language model from this plasmid's Addgene catalogue record and pLannotate feature annotations shown in this document.]
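Description:
pFA6a-kanMX-tetO-Pcyc1-3xFLAG is a 4,756 bp PCR-template plasmid built on the pFA6a backbone. It is catalogued as an N-terminal tagging and promoter replacement vector and comes from work describing a system for rapid control of gene expression in the fission yeast Schizosaccharomyces pombe. In E. coli it is maintained through a high-copy ColE1/pUC-type origin and selected with ampicillin via the β-lactamase gene and its native promoter. The annotated bom, rop and lacI fragments are short backbone remnants rather than functional elements. SP6 and T7 phage promoters flank the yeast module, as is usual for pFA6a-series plasmids.

The payload begins with the kanMX marker, which confers G418 resistance in yeast and lies on the opposite strand from the regulatory cassette, so it is transcribed divergently from it. Downstream of the marker is a tetracycline response element with seven tetO operator copies. According to the insert name, this is followed by a CYC1-derived minimal promoter (Pcyc1), although the feature table does not annotate that promoter separately. A 3xFLAG epitope coding region comes next, and an S. cerevisiae ADH1 terminator follows the tag in the plasmid.

Modules of this kind are normally amplified with primers carrying homology to a chromosomal target. The product is integrated immediately upstream of a gene's start codon, and integrants are selected on G418. This replaces the native promoter with the tetO7-Pcyc1 promoter, placing the endogenous gene under tetracycline-responsive control in strains that supply a suitable TetR-based regulator. It also fuses 3xFLAG to the protein's N-terminus for detection or purification. The record does not state which regulator is used or the direction of the drug response.
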