Features (pLannotate 1.2.2; 13 found; start..end, strand, type, name):
      1..19      -  promoter       SP6 promoter: promoter for bacteriophage SP6 RNA polymerase
     82..133     -  misc_feature   bom (fragment): basis of mobility region from pBR322
    235..270     -  CDS            rop (fragment): Rop protein, which maintains plasmids at low copy number; rop
    365..469     +  promoter       AmpR promoter: bla
    470..1330    +  CDS            AmpR: β-lactamase; bla; confers resistance to ampicillin, carbenicillin, and related antibiotics
   1501..2089    +  rep_origin     ori: high-copy-number ColE1/pMB1/pBR322/pUC origin of replication
   2272..2325    +  CDS            lacI (fragment): lac repressor; lacI; The lac repressor binds to the lac operator to inhibit transcription in E. coli. This inhibition can be relieved by adding lactose or isopropyl-β-D-thiogalactopyranoside (IPTG).
   2347..2365    +  promoter       T7 promoter: promoter for bacteriophage T7 RNA polymerase
   2470..3826    -  gene           kanMX: yeast selectable marker conferring kanamycin resistance (Wach et al., 1994)
   3909..4179    +  protein_bind   tetracycline response element: contains seven copies of the tetracycline operator tetO tetracycline repressor TetR
   4402..4422    +  CDS            FLAG (fragment): FLAG® epitope tag, followed by an enterokinase cleavage site
   4423..4466    +  CDS            3xFLAG (fragment): three tandem FLAG® epitope tags
   4494..4681    +  terminator     ADH1 terminator: S. cerevisiae ADH1; transcription terminator for the S. cerevisiae alcohol dehydrogenase 1 (ADH1) gene
>Addgene plasmid #41022 | pFA6a-kanMX-tetO-Pcyc1-3xFLAG | depositor full sequence | sequence record 56252 | pFA6a-kanMX-tetO-Pcyc1-3xFLAG sequence 4756 bps
TCTATAGTGTCACCTAAATCGTATGTGTATGATACATAAGGTTATGTATTAATTGTAGCCGCGTTCTAAC
GACAATATGTCCATATGGTGCACTCTCAGTACAATCTGCTCTGATGCCGCATAGTTAAGCCAGCCCCGAC
ACCCGCCAACACCCGCTGACGCGCCCTGACGGGCTTGTCTGCTCCCGGCATCCGCTTACAGACAAGCTGT
GACCGTCTCCGGGAGCTGCATGTGTCAGAGGTTTTCACCGTCATCACCGAAACGCGCGAGACGAAAGGGC
CTCGTGATACGCCTATTTTTATAGGTTAATGTCATGATAATAATGGTTTCTTAGACGTCAGGTGGCACTT
TTCGGGGAAATGTGCGCGGAACCCCTATTTGTTTATTTTTCTAAATACATTCAAATATGTATCCGCTCAT
GAGACAATAACCCTGATAAATGCTTCAATAATATTGAAAAAGGAAGAGTATGAGTATTCAACATTTCCGT
GTCGCCCTTATTCCCTTTTTTGCGGCATTTTGCCTTCCTGTTTTTGCTCACCCAGAAACGCTGGTGAAAG
TAAAAGATGCTGAAGATCAGTTGGGTGCACGAGTGGGTTACATCGAACTGGATCTCAACAGCGGTAAGAT
CCTTGAGAGTTTTCGCCCCGAAGAACGTTTTCCAATGATGAGCACTTTTAAAGTTCTGCTATGTGGCGCG
GTATTATCCCGTATTGACGCCGGGCAAGAGCAACTCGGTCGCCGCATACACTATTCTCAGAATGACTTGG
TTGAGTACTCACCAGTCACAGAAAAGCATCTTACGGATGGCATGACAGTAAGAGAATTATGCAGTGCTGC
CATAACCATGAGTGATAACACTGCGGCCAACTTACTTCTGACAACGATCGGAGGACCGAAGGAGCTAACC
GCTTTTTTGCACAACATGGGGGATCATGTAACTCGCCTTGATCGTTGGGAACCGGAGCTGAATGAAGCCA
TACCAAACGACGAGCGTGACACCACGATGCCTGTAGCAATGGCAACAACGTTGCGCAAACTATTAACTGG
CGAACTACTTACTCTAGCTTCCCGGCAACAATTAATAGACTGGATGGAGGCGGATAAAGTTGCAGGACCA
CTTCTGCGCTCGGCCCTTCCGGCTGGCTGGTTTATTGCTGATAAATCTGGAGCCGGTGAGCGTGGGTCTC
GCGGTATCATTGCAGCACTGGGGCCAGATGGTAAGCCCTCCCGTATCGTAGTTATCTACACGACGGGGAG
TCAGGCAACTATGGATGAACGAAATAGACAGATCGCTGAGATAGGTGCCTCACTGATTAAGCATTGGTAA
CTGTCAGACCAAGTTTACTCATATATACTTTAGATTGATTTAAAACTTCATTTTTAATTTAAAAGGATCT
AGGTGAAGATCCTTTTTGATAATCTCATGACCAAAATCCCTTAACGTGAGTTTTCGTTCCACTGAGCGTC
AGACCCCGTAGAAAAGATCAAAGGATCTTCTTGAGATCCTTTTTTTCTGCGCGTAATCTGCTGCTTGCAA
ACAAAAAAACCACCGCTACCAGCGGTGGTTTGTTTGCCGGATCAAGAGCTACCAACTCTTTTTCCGAAGG
TAACTGGCTTCAGCAGAGCGCAGATACCAAATACTGTCCTTCTAGTGTAGCCGTAGTTAGGCCACCACTT
CAAGAACTCTGTAGCACCGCCTACATACCTCGCTCTGCTAATCCTGTTACCAGTGGCTGCTGCCAGTGGC
GATAAGTCGTGTCTTACCGGGTTGGACTCAAGACGATAGTTACCGGATAAGGCGCAGCGGTCGGGCTGAA
CGGGGGGTTCGTGCACACAGCCCAGCTTGGAGCGAACGACCTACACCGAACTGAGATACCTACAGCGTGA
GCATTGAGAAAGCGCCACGCTTCCCGAAGGGAGAAAGGCGGACAGGTATCCGGTAAGCGGCAGGGTCGGA
ACAGGAGAGCGCACGAGGGAGCTTCCAGGGGGAAACGCCTGGTATCTTTATAGTCCTGTCGGGTTTCGCC
ACCTCTGACTTGAGCGTCGATTTTTGTGATGCTCGTCAGGGGGGCGGAGCCTATGGAAAAACGCCAGCAA
CGCGGCCTTTTTACGGTTCCTGGCCTTTTGCTGGCCTTTTGCTCACATGTTCTTTCCTGCGTTATCCCCT
GATTCTGTGGATAACCGTATTACCGCCTTTGAGTGAGCTGATACCGCTCGCCGCAGCCGAACGACCGAGC
GCAGCGAGTCAGTGAGCGAGGAAGCGGAAGAGCGCCCAATACGCAAACCGCCTCTCCCCGCGCGTTGGCC
GATTCATTAATGCAGGTTAACCTGGCTTATCGAAATTAATACGACTCACTATAGGGAGACCGGCAGATCC
GCGGCCGCATAGGCCACTAGTGGATCTGATATCATCGATGAATTCGAGCTCGTTTAAACTGGATGGCGGC
GTTAGTATCGAATCGACAGCAGTATAGCGACCAGCATTCACATACGATTGACGCATGATATTACTTTCTG
CGCACTTAACTTCGCATCTGGGCAGATGATGTCGAGGCGAAAAAAAATATAAATCACGCTAACATTTGAT
TAAAATAGAACAACTACAATATAAAAAAACTATACAAATGACAAGTTCTTGAAAACAAGAATCTTTTTAT
TGTCAGTACTGATTAGAAAAACTCATCGAGCATCAAATGAAACTGCAATTTATTCATATCAGGATTATCA
ATACCATATTTTTGAAAAAGCCGTTTCTGTAATGAAGGAGAAAACTCACCGAGGCAGTTCCATAGGATGG
CAAGATCCTGGTATCGGTCTGCGATTCCGACTCGTCCAACATCAATACAACCTATTAATTTCCCCTCGTC
AAAAATAAGGTTATCAAGTGAGAAATCACCATGAGTGACGACTGAATCCGGTGAGAATGGCAAAAGCTTA
TGCATTTCTTTCCAGACTTGTTCAACAGGCCAGCCATTACGCTCGTCATCAAAATCACTCGCATCAACCA
AACCGTTATTCATTCGTGATTGCGCCTGAGCGAGACGAAATACGCGATCGCTGTTAAAAGGACAATTACA
AACAGGAATCGAATGCAACCGGCGCAGGAACACTGCCAGCGCATCAACAATATTTTCACCTGAATCAGGA
TATTCTTCTAATACCTGGAATGCTGTTTTGCCGGGGATCGCAGTGGTGAGTAACCATGCATCATCAGGAG
TACGGATAAAATGCTTGATGGTCGGAAGAGGCATAAATTCCGTCAGCCAGTTTAGTCTGACCATCTCATC
TGTAACATCATTGGCAACGCTACCTTTGCCATGTTTCAGAAACAACTCTGGCGCATCGGGCTTCCCATAC
AATCGATAGATTGTCGCACCTGATTGCCCGACATTATCGCGAGCCCATTTATACCCATATAAATCAGCAT
CCATGTTGGAATTTAATCGCGGCCTCGAAACGTGAGTCTTTTCCTTACCCATGGTTGTTTATGTTCGGAT
GTGATGTGAGAACTGTATCCTAGCAAGATTTTAAAAGGAAGTATATGAAAGAAGAACCTCAGTGGCAAAT
CCTAACCTTTTATATTTCTCTACAGGGGCGCGGCGTGGGGACAATTCAACGCGTCTGTGAGGGGAGCGTT
TCCCTGCTCGCAGGTCTGCAGCGAGGAGCCGTAATTTTTGCTTCGCGCCGTGCGGCCATCAAAATGTATG
GATGCAAATGATTATACATGGGGATGTATGGGCTAAATGTACGGGCGACAGTCACATCATGCCCCTGAGC
TGCGCACGTCAAGACTGTCAAGGAGGGTATTCTGGGCCTCCATGTCGCTGGCCGGGTGACCCGGCGGGGA
CGAGGCAAGCTAAACAGATCTGGGTAATATAGATCAATTCCTCGATCGAGTTTACCACTCCCTATCAGTG
ATAGAGAAAAGTGAAAGTCGAGTTTACCACTCCCTATCAGTGATAGAGAAAAGTGAAAGTCGAGTTTACC
ACTCCCTATCAGTGATAGAGAAAAGTGAAAGTCGAGTTTACCACTCCCTATCAGTGATAGAGAAAAGTGA
AAGTCGAGTTTACCACTCCCTATCAGTGATAGAGAAAAGTGAAAGTCGAGTTTACCACTCCCTATCAGTG
ATAGAGAAAAGTGAAAGTCGAGTTTACCACTCCCTATCAGTGATAGAGAAAAGTGAAAGTCGAGCTCGGT
ACCCTATGGCATGCATGTGCTCTGTATGTATATAAAACTCTTGTTTTCTTCTTTTCTCTAAATATTCTTT
CCTTATACATTAGGTCCTTTGTAGCATAAATTACTATACTTCTATAGACACGCAAACACAAATACACACA
CTAAATTACCGGATCAATTCGGGGGATCCGTTTATCATCCTGGAGGTTAATTAATATGGACTACAAGGAC
GACGATGACAAGGATTACAAAGATGACGACGATAAGGACTATAAGGACGATGATGATAAATAGGGCGCGC
CACTTCTAAATAAGCGAATTTCTTATGATTTATGATTTTTATTATTAAATAAGTTATAAAAAAAATAAGT
GTATACAAATTTTAAAGTGACTCTTAGGTTTTAAAACGAAAATTCTTATTCTTGAGTAACTCTTTCCTGT
AGGTCAGGTTGCTTTCTCAGGTATAGTATGAGGTCGCTCTTATTGACCACACCTCTACCGGCAGATCCGC
TAGGGATAACAGGGTAATATAGATCCGTCGACCTGCAGCGTACGAAGCTTCAGCTGGCGGCCGCGT
