>Addgene plasmid #41022 | pFA6a-kanMX-tetO-Pcyc1-3xFLAG | addgene partial sequence | sequence record 55414 | Sp6 5'-ATTTAGGTGACACTATAG-3'
GGATCTATATTACCCTGTTATCCCTAGCGGATCTGCCGGTAGAGGTGTGGTCAATAAGAGCGACCTCATA
CTATACCTGAGAAAGCAACCTGACCTACAGGAAAGAGTTACTCAAGAATAAGAATTTTCGTTTTAAAACC
TAAGAGTCACTTTAAAATTTGTATACACTTATTTTTTTTATAACTTATTTAATAATAAAAATCATAAATC
ATAAGAAATTCGCTTATTTAGAAGTGGCGCGCCCTATTTATCATCATCGTCCTTATAGTCCTTATCGTCG
TCATCTTTGTAATCCTTGTCATCGTCGTCCTTGTAGTCCATATTAATTAACCTCCAGGATGATAAACGGA
TCCCCCGAATTGATCCGGTAATTTAGTGTGTGTATTTGTGTTTGCGTGTCTATAGAAGTATAGTAATTTA
TGCTACAAAGGACCTAATGTATAAGGAAAGAATATTTAGAGAAAAGAAGAAAACAAGAGTTTTATATACA
TACAGAGCACATGCATGCCATAGGGTACCGAGCTCGACTTTCACTTTTCTCTATCACTGATAGGGAGTGG
TAAACTCGACTTTCACTTTTCTCTATCACTGATAGGGAGTGGTAAACTCGACTTTCACTTTTCTCTATCA
CTGATAGGGAGTGGTAAACTCGACTTTCACTTTTCTCTATCACTGATAGGGAGTGGTAAACTCGACTTTC
ACTTTTCTCTATCACTGATAGGGAGTGGTAAACTCGACTTTCACTTTTCTCTATCACTGATAGGGAGTGG
TAAACTCGACTTTCACTTTTCTCTATCACTGATAGGGAGTGGTAAACTCGATCG
