>Addgene plasmid #41022 | pFA6a-kanMX-tetO-Pcyc1-3xFLAG | addgene partial sequence | sequence record 55501 | T7 5'-TAATACGACTCACTATAGGG-3'
ATCTGATATCATCGATGAATTCGAGCTCGTTTAAACTGGATGGCGGCGTTAGTATCGAATCGACAGCAGT
ATAGCGACCAGCATTCACATACGATTGACGCATGATATTACTTTCTGCGCACTTAACTTCGCATCTGGGC
AGATGATGTCGAGGCGAAAAAAAATATAAATCACGCTAACATTTGATTAAAATAGAACAACTACAATATA
AAAAAACTATACAAATGACAAGTTCTTGAAAACAAGAATCTTTTTATTGTCAGTACTGATTAGAAAAACT
CATCGAGCATCAAATGAAACTGCAATTTATTCATATCAGGATTATCAATACCATATTTTTGAAAAAGCCG
TTTCTGTAATGAAGGAGAAAACTCACCGAGGCAGTTCCATAGGATGGCAAGATCCTGGTATCGGTCTGCG
ATTCCGACTCGTCCAACATCAATACAACCTATTAATTTCCCCTCGTCAAAAATAAGGTTATCAAGTGAGA
AATCACCATGAGTGACGACTGAATCCGGTGAGAATGGCAAAAGCTTATGCATTTCTTTCCAGACTTGTTC
AACAGGCCAGCCATTACGCTCGTCATCAAAATCACTCGCATCAACCAAACCGTTATTCATTCGTGATTGC
GCCTGAGCGAGACGAAATACGCGATCGCTGTTAAAAGGACAATTACAAACAGGAATCGAATGCAACCGGC
GCAGGAACACTGCCAGCGCATCAACAATATTTTCACCTGAATCAGGATATTCTTCTAATACCTGGAATGC
TGTTTTGCCGGGGATCGCAGTGGTGAGTAACCATGCATCA
